Addgene plasmid #124096: pcDNA3.1-Green_CaMBI
Purpose: Green calcium-modulated bioluminescent indicator
Depositing lab: Michael Lin. Depositing organization: Stanford University. Publication: An orange calcium-modulated bioluminescent indicator for non-invasive activity imaging. Oh Y, Park Y, Cho JH, Wu H, Paulk NK, Liu LX, Kim N, Kay MA, Wu JC, Lin MZ. Nat Chem Biol. 2019 Apr 1. pii: 10.1038/s41589-019-0256-z. doi: 10.1038/s41589-019-0256-z. PubMed 30936501.
Backbone
  Vector backbone: pcDNA3.1
  Backbone size w/o insert (bp): 6330
  Total vector size (bp): 8124
  Modifications to backbone: Chicken beta-actin promoter + Chicken beta-actin intron+ rabbit beta-globin intron inserted between CMV enhancer and inserted gene
  Vector type: Mammalian Expression
Growth in bacteria
  Bacterial resistance: Ampicillin, 100 μg/mL
  Growth temperature: 37°C
  Growth strain: DH5alpha
  Copy number: High Copy
Gene/Insert
  Gene/Insert name: Green CaMBI
  Species: Synthetic
  Insert size (bp): 1794
Terms and licenses: Academic/Nonprofit Terms; Industry Terms: Not Available to Industry
Depositor comments: Note: Addgene NGS is unable to fully resolve the CAG promoter sequence. Please refer to the depositor sequence for this section of the plasmid.
How to cite: pcDNA3.1-Green_CaMBI was a gift from Michael Lin (Addgene plasmid # 124096 ; http://n2t.net/addgene:124096 ; RRID:Addgene_124096)
