[The description below was written by a language model from this plasmid's Addgene catalogue record and pLannotate feature annotations shown in this document.]
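Description:
pcDNA3.1-Green_CaMBI is a mammalian expression plasmid of about 8.1 kb, built on pcDNA3.1, that encodes a synthetic green calcium-modulated bioluminescent indicator. The backbone has been modified so that the CMV enhancer is followed by the chicken β-actin promoter and a chimeric chicken β-actin/rabbit β-globin intron. This gives a CAG-type promoter that drives strong constitutive expression, with transcripts terminated by the bGH polyadenylation signal. In bacteria the plasmid is maintained at high copy through a ColE1/pUC-type origin and selected with ampicillin via β-lactamase. An f1 origin is also present. An SV40 promoter–neo–SV40 poly(A) cassette provides a neomycin-class resistance marker that can be used to select stably transfected mammalian cells.

The roughly 1.8 kb insert is annotated as a single fusion reading frame. It begins with a green fluorescent protein domain that the annotation tool matches to EGFP. This is followed by a large N-terminal fragment of NanoLuc luciferase, a calmodulin domain, a short peptide matching myosin light chain kinase 2 (an M13-like calmodulin-binding peptide), and the remaining C-terminal NanoLuc fragment. Placing the calmodulin–peptide sensing module inside the luciferase suggests that calcium binding alters luciferase activity. The attached fluorescent protein presumably acts as a resonance energy transfer acceptor that shifts emission to green, although the record does not state the mechanism explicitly. The construct is intended for reporting calcium activity by bioluminescence rather than excitation light.

Two sequence records are annotated, and they differ by three nucleotides. The repository's sequencing result could not fully resolve the CAG promoter and lacks the chicken β-actin promoter annotation, so the depositor's sequence is the reference for that region.
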