Features (pLannotate 1.2.2; 23 found; start..end, strand, type, name):
     92..395     +  enhancer       CMV enhancer: human cytomegalovirus immediate early enhancer
    397..670     +  promoter       chicken β-actin promoter: No description available
    671..1687    +  intron         chimeric intron: chimera between introns from chicken β-actin and rabbit β-globin
   1748..1765    +  misc_feature   MCS (fragment): multiple cloning site
   1783..2499    +  CDS            EGFP: EGFP is a basic (constitutively fluorescent) green fluorescent protein published in 1996, derived from Aequorea victoria. It is reported to be a rapidly-maturing weak dimer with moderate acid sensitivity.
   2515..2913    +  CDS            Nluc (fragment): NanoLuc® luciferase human codon-optimized
   2917..3363    +  CDS            CALMA_HALRO: Experimental evidence at protein level: Swiss-Prot protein existence level 1. Calmodulin mediates the control of a large number of enzymes, ion channels and other proteins by Ca(2+). Among the enzymes to be stimulated by the calmodulin-Ca(2+) complex are a number of protein kinases and phosphatases. From Halocynthia roretzi (Sea squirt) (Cynthia roretzi).
   3376..3453    +  CDS            MYLK2 (fragment): MYLK2_HUMAN - Experimental evidence at protein level: Swiss-Prot protein existence level 1. Implicated in the level of global muscle contraction and cardiac function. Phosphorylates a specific serine in the N-terminus of a myosin light chain. From Homo sapiens (Human).
   3460..3576    +  CDS            Nluc (fragment): NanoLuc® luciferase human codon-optimized
   3719..3943    +  polyA_signal   bGH poly(A) signal: bovine growth hormone polyadenylation signal
   3947..3968    +  promoter       SV40 promoter (fragment): SV40 enhancer and early promoter
   3989..4417    +  rep_origin     f1 ori (sequence partly withheld): f1 bacteriophage origin of replication; arrow indicates direction of (+) strand synthesis
   4431..4760    +  promoter       SV40 promoter: SV40 enhancer and early promoter
   4827..5618    +  CDS            neo: KKA2_KLEPN - Also known as kan, nptII. Experimental evidence at protein level: Swiss-Prot protein existence level 1. Resistance to kanamycin, neomycin, paromomycin, ribostamycin, butirosin and gentamicin B. From Klebsiella pneumoniae.
   5644..5802    +  CDS            ble (fragment): BLE_KLEPN - Experimental evidence at protein level: Swiss-Prot protein existence level 1. Binding protein with a strong affinity to the bleomycin family of antibiotics. Binds to CL990; an antimitotic-antibiotic compound. From Klebsiella pneumoniae.
   5797..5918    +  polyA_signal   SV40 poly(A) signal: SV40 polyadenylation signal
   5991..6007    -  protein_bind   lac operator: The lac repressor binds to the lac operator to inhibit transcription in E. coli. This inhibition can be relieved by adding lactose or isopropyl-β-D-thiogalactopyranoside (IPTG). lac repressor encoded by lacI
   6015..6045    -  promoter       lac promoter: promoter for the E. coli lac operon
   6060..6081    -  protein_bind   CAP binding site: CAP binding activates transcription in the presence of cAMP. E. coli catabolite activator protein
   6094..6186    -  CDS            lacI (fragment): lac repressor; lacI; The lac repressor binds to the lac operator to inhibit transcription in E. coli. This inhibition can be relieved by adding lactose or isopropyl-β-D-thiogalactopyranoside (IPTG).
   6369..6957    -  rep_origin     ori: high-copy-number ColE1/pMB1/pBR322/pUC origin of replication
   7128..7988    -  CDS            AmpR: β-lactamase; bla; confers resistance to ampicillin, carbenicillin, and related antibiotics
   7989..8093    -  promoter       AmpR promoter: bla
>Addgene plasmid #124096 | pcDNA3.1-Green_CaMBI | depositor full sequence | sequence record 236115 | pcDNA3.1-Green_CaMBI sequence 8124 bps
GACGGATCGGGAGATCAATTCTGCAGGAATCTAGTTATTAATAGTAATCAATTACGGGGTCATTAGTTCA
TAGCCCATATATGGAGTTCCGCGTTACATAACTTACGGTAAATGGCCCGCCTGGCTGACCGCCCAACGAC
CCCCGCCCATTGACGTCAATAATGACGTATGTTCCCATAGTAACGCCAATAGGGACTTTCCATTGACGTC
AATGGGTGGAGTATTTACGGTAAACTGCCCACTTGGCAGTACATCAAGTGTATCATATGCCAAGTACGCC
CCCTATTGACGTCAATGACGGTAAATGGCCCGCCTGGCATTATGCCCAGTACATGACCTTATGGGACTTT
CCTACTTGGCAGTACATCTACGTATTAGTCATCGCTATTACCATGGTCGAGGTGAGCCCCACGTTCTGCT
TCACTCTCCCCATCTCCCCCCCCTCCCCACCCCCAATTTTGTATTTATTTATTTTTTAATTATTTTGTGC
AGCGATGGGGGCGGGGGGGGGGGGCGCGCGCCAGGCGGGGCGGGGCGGGGCGAGGGGCGGGGCGGGGCGA
GGCGGAGAGGTGCGGCGGCAGCCAATCAGAGCGGCGCGCTCCGAAAGTTTCCTTTTATGGCGAGGCGGCG
GCGGCGGCGGCCCTATAAAAAGCGAAGCGCGCGGCGGGCGGGAGTCGCTGCGCGCTGCCTTCGCCCCGTG
CCCCGCTCCGCCGCCGCCTCGCGCCGCCCGCCCCGGCTCTGACTGACCGCGTTACTCCCACAGGTGAGCG
GGCGGGACGGCCCTTCTCCTCCGGGCTGTAATTAGCGCTTGGTTTAATGACGGCTTGTTTCTTTTCTGTG
GCTGCGTGAAAGCCTTGAGGGGCTCCGGGAGGGCCCTTTGTGCGGGGGGAGCGGCTCGGGGGGTGCGTGC
GTGTGTGTGTGCGTGGGGAGCGCCGCGTGCGGCTCCGCGCTGCCCGGCGGCTGTGAGCGCTGCGGGCGCG
GCGCGGGGCTTTGTGCGCTCCGCAGTGTGCGCGAGGGGAGCGCGGCCGGGGGCGGTGCCCCGCGGTGCGG
GGGGGGCTGCGAGGGGAACAAAGGCTGCGTGCGGGGTGTGTGCGTGGGGGGGTGAGCAGGGGGTGTGGGC
GCGTCGGTCGGGCTGCAACCCCCCCTGCACCCCCCTCCCCGAGTTGCTGAGCACGGCCCGGCTTCGGGTG
CGGGGCTCCGTACGGGGCGTGGCGCGGGGCTCGCCGTGCCGGGCGGGGGGTGGCGGCAGGTGGGGGTGCC
GGGCGGGGCGGGGCCGCCTCGGGCCGGGGAGGGCTCGGGGGAGGGGCGCGGCGGCCCCCGGAGCGCCGGC
GGCTGTCGAGGCGCGGCGAGCCGCAGCCATTGCCTTTTATGGTAATCGTGCGAGAGGGCGCAGGGACTTC
CTTTGTCCCAAATCTGTGCGGAGCCGAAATCTGGGAGGCGCCGCCGCACCCCCTCTAGCGGGCGCGGGGC
GAAGCGGTGCGGCGCCGGCAGGAAGGAAATGGGCGGGGAGGGCCTTCGTGCGTCGCCGCGCCGCCGTCCC
CTTCTCCCTCTCCAGCCTCGGGGCTGTCCGCGGGGGGACGGCTGCCTTCGGGGGGGACGGGGCAGGGCGG
GGTTCGGCTTCTGGCGTGTGACCGGCGGCTCTAGAGCCTCTGCTAACCATGTTCATGCCTTCTTCTTTTT
CCTACAGCTCCTGGGCAACGTGCTGGTTATTGTGCTGTCTCATCATTTTGGCAAAGAATTGATTTGATAC
CGCGGGCCCGGGATCAGCTTGGTACCGCCACCATGGTGAGCAAGGGCGAGGAGCTGTTCACCGGGGTGGT
GCCCATCCTGGTCGAGCTGGACGGCGACGTAAACGGCCACAAGTTCAGCGTGTCCGGCGAGGGCGAGGGC
GATGCCACCTACGGCAAGCTGACCCTGAAGTTCATCTGCACCACCGGCAAGCTGCCCGTGCCCTGGCCCA
CCCTCGTGACCACCCTGACCTACGGCGTGCAGTGCTTCAGCCGCTACCCCGACCACATGAAGCAGCACGA
CTTCTTCAAGTCCGCCATGCCCGAAGGCTACGTCCAGGAGCGCACCATCTTCTTCAAGGACGACGGCAAC
TACAAGACCCGCGCCGAGGTGAAGTTCGAGGGCGACACCCTGGTGAACCGCATCGAGCTGAAGGGCATCG
ACTTCAAGGAGGACGGCAACATCCTGGGGCACAAGCTGGAGTACAACTACAACAGCCACAACGTCTATAT
CATGGCCGACAAGCAGAAGAACGGCATCAAGGTGAACTTCAAGATCCGCCACAACATCGAGGACGGCAGC
GTGCAGCTCGCCGACCACTACCAGCAGAACACCCCCATCGGCGACGGCCCCGTGCTGCTGCCCGACAACC
ACTACCTGAGCACCCAGTCCGCCCTGAGCAAAGACCCCAACGAGAAGCGCGATCACATGGTCCTGCTGGA
GTTCGTGACCGCCGCCGGGATCACTCTCGGCATGGACGAGCTGTACAAGGACATCTCCGGGGGGATGGTC
TTCACACTCGAAGATTTCGTTGGGGACTGGCGACAGACAGCCGGCTACAACCTGGACCAAGTCCTTGAAC
AGGGAGGTGTGTCCAGTTTGTTTCAGAATCTCGGGGTGTCCGTAACTCCGATCCAAAGGATTGTCCTGAG
CGGTGAAAATGGGCTGAAGATCGACATCCATGTCATCATCCCGTATGAAGGTCTGAGCGGCGACCAAATG
GGCCAGATCGAAAAAATTTTTAAGGTGGTGTACCCTGTGGATGATCATCACTTTAAGGTGATCCTGCACT
ATGGCACACTGGTAATCGACGGGGTTACGCCGAACATGATCGACTATTTCGGACGGCCGTATGAAGGCAT
CGCCGTGTTCGACGGCAAAAAGATCACTGTAACAGGGACCCTGATTATGCATGACCAACTGACAGAAGAG
CAGATTGCAGAGTTCAAAGAAGCCTTCTCATTATTCGACAAGGATGGGGACGGCACCATCACCACAAAGG
AACTTGGCACCGTTATGAGGTCGCTTGGACAAAACCCAACGGAAGCAGAATTGCAGGATATGATCAATGA
AGTCGATGCTGATGGCAATGGAACGATTTACTTTCCTGAATTTCTTACTATGATGGCTAGAAAAATGAAG
GACACAGACAGCGAAGAGGAAATCCGAGAAGCATTCCGTGTTTTTGACAAGGATGGGAACGGCTACATCA
GCGCTGCTCAGTTACGTCACGTCATGACAAACCTCGGGGAGAAGTTAACAGATGAAGAAGTTGATGAAAT
GATAAGGGAAGCAGATATCGATGGTGATGGCCAAGTAAACTATGAAGAGTTTGTACAAATGATGACAGCA
AAGGGTGGCGGGTCAAAGAGGCGCTGGAAGAAAAACTTCATTGCCGTCAGCGCTGCCAACCGGTTCAAGA
AGATCTCCAGCTCCGGGGCACTGGAGCTCTGGAACGGCAACAAAATTATCGACGAGCGCCTGATCAACCC
CGACGGCTCCCTGCTGTTCCGAGTAACCATCAACGGAGTGACCGGCTGGCGGCTGTGCGAACGCATTCTG
GCGTAATGAATTCTGCAGATATCCAGCACAGTGGCGGCCGCTCGAGGTCACCCATTCGAACAAAAACTCA
TCTCAGAAGAGGATCTGAATATGCATACCGGTCATCATCACCATCACCATTGAGTTTAAACCCGCTGATC
AGCCTCGACTGTGCCTTCTAGTTGCCAGCCATCTGTTGTTTGCCCCTCCCCCGTGCCTTCCTTGACCCTG
GAAGGTGCCACTCCCACTGTCCTTTCCTAATAAAATGAGGAAATTGCATCGCATTGTCTGAGTAGGTGTC
ATTCTATTCTGGGGGGTGGGGTGGGGCAGGACAGCAAGGGGGAGGATTGGGAAGACAATAGCAGGCATGC
TGGGGATGCGGTGGGCTCTATGGCTTCTGAGGCGGAAAGAACCAGCTGGGGCTCTAGGGGGTATCCCC
[124 nt withheld, positions 3989-4112]
C
[91 nt withheld, positions 4114-4204]
A
[49 nt withheld, positions 4206-4254]
CCTTTGACGTTGGAGTCCACGTTCTTT
[37 nt withheld, positions 4282-4318]
ACCCTATCTCGGTCTATTCTTTTGATTTATAAGGGATTTTGCCGATTTCGGCCTATTGGTTAAAAAATGA
GCTGATTTAACAAAAATTTAACGCGAATTAATTCTGTGGAATGTGTGTCAGTTAGGGTGTGGAAAGTCCC
CAGGCTCCCCAGCAGGCAGAAGTATGCAAAGCATGCATCTCAATTAGTCAGCAACCAGGTGTGGAAAGTC
CCCAGGCTCCCCAGCAGGCAGAAGTATGCAAAGCATGCATCTCAATTAGTCAGCAACCATAGTCCCGCCC
CTAACTCCGCCCATCCCGCCCCTAACTCCGCCCAGTTCCGCCCATTCTCCGCCCCATGGCTGACTAATTT
TTTTTATTTATGCAGAGGCCGAGGCCGCCTCTGCCTCTGAGCTATTCCAGAAGTAGTGAGGAGGCTTTTT
TGGAGGCCTAGGCTTTTGCAAAAAGCTCCCGGGAGCTTGTATATCCATTTTCGGATCTGATCAAGAGACA
GGATGAGGATCGTTTCGCATGATTGAACAAGATGGATTGCACGCAGGTTCTCCGGCCGCTTGGGTGGAGA
GGCTATTCGGCTATGACTGGGCACAACAGACAATCGGCTGCTCTGATGCCGCCGTGTTCCGGCTGTCAGC
GCAGGGGCGCCCGGTTCTTTTTGTCAAGACCGACCTGTCCGGTGCCCTGAATGAACTGCAGGACGAGGCA
GCGCGGCTATCGTGGCTGGCCACGACGGGCGTTCCTTGCGCAGCTGTGCTCGACGTTGTCACTGAAGCGG
GAAGGGACTGGCTGCTATTGGGCGAAGTGCCGGGGCAGGATCTCCTGTCATCTCACCTTGCTCCTGCCGA
GAAAGTATCCATCATGGCTGATGCAATGCGGCGGCTGCATACGCTTGATCCGGCTACCTGCCCATTCGAC
CACCAAGCGAAACATCGCATCGAGCGAGCACGTACTCGGATGGAAGCCGGTCTTGTCGATCAGGATGATC
TGGACGAAGAGCATCAGGGGCTCGCGCCAGCCGAACTGTTCGCCAGGCTCAAGGCGCGCATGCCCGACGG
CGAGGATCTCGTCGTGACCCATGGCGATGCCTGCTTGCCGAATATCATGGTGGAAAATGGCCGCTTTTCT
GGATTCATCGACTGTGGCCGGCTGGGTGTGGCGGACCGCTATCAGGACATAGCGTTGGCTACCCGTGATA
TTGCTGAAGAGCTTGGCGGCGAATGGGCTGACCGCTTCCTCGTGCTTTACGGTATCGCCGCTCCCGATTC
GCAGCGCATCGCCTTCTATCGCCTTCTTGACGAGTTCTTCTGAGCGGGACTCTGGGGTTCGCGAAATGAC
CGACCAAGCGACGCCCAACCTGCCATCACGAGATTTCGATTCCACCGCCGCCTTCTATGAAAGGTTGGGC
TTCGGAATCGTTTTCCGGGACGCCGGCTGGATGATCCTCCAGCGCGGGGATCTCATGCTGGAGTTCTTCG
CCCACCCCAACTTGTTTATTGCAGCTTATAATGGTTACAAATAAAGCAATAGCATCACAAATTTCACAAA
TAAAGCATTTTTTTCACTGCATTCTAGTTGTGGTTTGTCCAAACTCATCAATGTATCTTATCATGTCTGT
ATACCGTCGACCTCTAGCTAGAGCTTGGCGTAATCATGGTCATAGCTGTTTCCTGTGTGAAATTGTTATC
CGCTCACAATTCCACACAACATACGAGCCGGAAGCATAAAGTGTAAAGCCTGGGGTGCCTAATGAGTGAG
CTAACTCACATTAATTGCGTTGCGCTCACTGCCCGCTTTCCAGTCGGGAAACCTGTCGTGCCAGCTGCAT
TAATGAATCGGCCAACGCGCGGGGAGAGGCGGTTTGCGTATTGGGCGCTCTTCCGCTTCCTCGCTCACTG
ACTCGCTGCGCTCGGTCGTTCGGCTGCGGCGAGCGGTATCAGCTCACTCAAAGGCGGTAATACGGTTATC
CACAGAATCAGGGGATAACGCAGGAAAGAACATGTGAGCAAAAGGCCAGCAAAAGGCCAGGAACCGTAAA
AAGGCCGCGTTGCTGGCGTTTTTCCATAGGCTCCGCCCCCCTGACGAGCATCACAAAAATCGACGCTCAA
GTCAGAGGTGGCGAAACCCGACAGGACTATAAAGATACCAGGCGTTTCCCCCTGGAAGCTCCCTCGTGCG
CTCTCCTGTTCCGACCCTGCCGCTTACCGGATACCTGTCCGCCTTTCTCCCTTCGGGAAGCGTGGCGCTT
TCTCATAGCTCACGCTGTAGGTATCTCAGTTCGGTGTAGGTCGTTCGCTCCAAGCTGGGCTGTGTGCACG
AACCCCCCGTTCAGCCCGACCGCTGCGCCTTATCCGGTAACTATCGTCTTGAGTCCAACCCGGTAAGACA
CGACTTATCGCCACTGGCAGCAGCCACTGGTAACAGGATTAGCAGAGCGAGGTATGTAGGCGGTGCTACA
GAGTTCTTGAAGTGGTGGCCTAACTACGGCTACACTAGAAGAACAGTATTTGGTATCTGCGCTCTGCTGA
AGCCAGTTACCTTCGGAAAAAGAGTTGGTAGCTCTTGATCCGGCAAACAAACCACCGCTGGTAGCGGTGG
TTTTTTTGTTTGCAAGCAGCAGATTACGCGCAGAAAAAAAGGATCTCAAGAAGATCCTTTGATCTTTTCT
ACGGGGTCTGACGCTCAGTGGAACGAAAACTCACGTTAAGGGATTTTGGTCATGAGATTATCAAAAAGGA
TCTTCACCTAGATCCTTTTAAATTAAAAATGAAGTTTTAAATCAATCTAAAGTATATATGAGTAAACTTG
GTCTGACAGTTACCAATGCTTAATCAGTGAGGCACCTATCTCAGCGATCTGTCTATTTCGTTCATCCATA
GTTGCCTGACTCCCCGTCGTGTAGATAACTACGATACGGGAGGGCTTACCATCTGGCCCCAGTGCTGCAA
TGATACCGCGAGACCCACGCTCACCGGCTCCAGATTTATCAGCAATAAACCAGCCAGCCGGAAGGGCCGA
GCGCAGAAGTGGTCCTGCAACTTTATCCGCCTCCATCCAGTCTATTAATTGTTGCCGGGAAGCTAGAGTA
AGTAGTTCGCCAGTTAATAGTTTGCGCAACGTTGTTGCCATTGCTACAGGCATCGTGGTGTCACGCTCGT
CGTTTGGTATGGCTTCATTCAGCTCCGGTTCCCAACGATCAAGGCGAGTTACATGATCCCCCATGTTGTG
CAAAAAAGCGGTTAGCTCCTTCGGTCCTCCGATCGTTGTCAGAAGTAAGTTGGCCGCAGTGTTATCACTC
ATGGTTATGGCAGCACTGCATAATTCTCTTACTGTCATGCCATCCGTAAGATGCTTTTCTGTGACTGGTG
AGTACTCAACCAAGTCATTCTGAGAATAGTGTATGCGGCGACCGAGTTGCTCTTGCCCGGCGTCAATACG
GGATAATACCGCGCCACATAGCAGAACTTTAAAAGTGCTCATCATTGGAAAACGTTCTTCGGGGCGAAAA
CTCTCAAGGATCTTACCGCTGTTGAGATCCAGTTCGATGTAACCCACTCGTGCACCCAACTGATCTTCAG
CATCTTTTACTTTCACCAGCGTTTCTGGGTGAGCAAAAACAGGAAGGCAAAATGCCGCAAAAAAGGGAAT
AAGGGCGACACGGAAATGTTGAATACTCATACTCTTCCTTTTTCAATATTATTGAAGCATTTATCAGGGT
TATTGTCTCATGAGCGGATACATATTTGAATGTATTTAGAAAAATAAACAAATAGGGGTTCCGCGCACAT
TTCCCCGAAAAGTGCCACCTGACGTC
