Features (pLannotate 1.2.2; 22 found; start..end, strand, type, name):
     92..395     +  enhancer       CMV enhancer: human cytomegalovirus immediate early enhancer
    674..1690    +  intron         chimeric intron: chimera between introns from chicken β-actin and rabbit β-globin
   1751..1768    +  misc_feature   MCS (fragment): multiple cloning site
   1786..2502    +  CDS            EGFP: EGFP is a basic (constitutively fluorescent) green fluorescent protein published in 1996, derived from Aequorea victoria. It is reported to be a rapidly-maturing weak dimer with moderate acid sensitivity.
   2518..2916    +  CDS            Nluc (fragment): NanoLuc® luciferase human codon-optimized
   2920..3366    +  CDS            CALMA_HALRO: Experimental evidence at protein level: Swiss-Prot protein existence level 1. Calmodulin mediates the control of a large number of enzymes, ion channels and other proteins by Ca(2+). Among the enzymes to be stimulated by the calmodulin-Ca(2+) complex are a number of protein kinases and phosphatases. From Halocynthia roretzi (Sea squirt) (Cynthia roretzi).
   3379..3456    +  CDS            MYLK2 (fragment): MYLK2_HUMAN - Experimental evidence at protein level: Swiss-Prot protein existence level 1. Implicated in the level of global muscle contraction and cardiac function. Phosphorylates a specific serine in the N-terminus of a myosin light chain. From Homo sapiens (Human).
   3463..3579    +  CDS            Nluc (fragment): NanoLuc® luciferase human codon-optimized
   3722..3946    +  polyA_signal   bGH poly(A) signal: bovine growth hormone polyadenylation signal
   3950..3971    +  promoter       SV40 promoter (fragment): SV40 enhancer and early promoter
   3992..4420    +  rep_origin     f1 ori (sequence partly withheld): f1 bacteriophage origin of replication; arrow indicates direction of (+) strand synthesis
   4434..4763    +  promoter       SV40 promoter: SV40 enhancer and early promoter
   4830..5621    +  CDS            neo: KKA2_KLEPN - Also known as kan, nptII. Experimental evidence at protein level: Swiss-Prot protein existence level 1. Resistance to kanamycin, neomycin, paromomycin, ribostamycin, butirosin and gentamicin B. From Klebsiella pneumoniae.
   5647..5805    +  CDS            ble (fragment): BLE_KLEPN - Experimental evidence at protein level: Swiss-Prot protein existence level 1. Binding protein with a strong affinity to the bleomycin family of antibiotics. Binds to CL990; an antimitotic-antibiotic compound. From Klebsiella pneumoniae.
   5800..5921    +  polyA_signal   SV40 poly(A) signal: SV40 polyadenylation signal
   5994..6010    -  protein_bind   lac operator: The lac repressor binds to the lac operator to inhibit transcription in E. coli. This inhibition can be relieved by adding lactose or isopropyl-β-D-thiogalactopyranoside (IPTG). lac repressor encoded by lacI
   6018..6048    -  promoter       lac promoter: promoter for the E. coli lac operon
   6063..6084    -  protein_bind   CAP binding site: CAP binding activates transcription in the presence of cAMP. E. coli catabolite activator protein
   6097..6189    -  CDS            lacI (fragment): lac repressor; lacI; The lac repressor binds to the lac operator to inhibit transcription in E. coli. This inhibition can be relieved by adding lactose or isopropyl-β-D-thiogalactopyranoside (IPTG).
   6372..6960    -  rep_origin     ori: high-copy-number ColE1/pMB1/pBR322/pUC origin of replication
   7131..7991    -  CDS            AmpR: β-lactamase; bla; confers resistance to ampicillin, carbenicillin, and related antibiotics
   7992..8096    -  promoter       AmpR promoter: bla
>Addgene plasmid #124096 | pcDNA3.1-Green_CaMBI | addgene full sequence | sequence record 240506 | Addgene NGS Result
GACGGATCGGGAGATCAATTCTGCAGGAATCTAGTTATTAATAGTAATCAATTACGGGGTCATTAGTTCA
TAGCCCATATATGGAGTTCCGCGTTACATAACTTACGGTAAATGGCCCGCCTGGCTGACCGCCCAACGAC
CCCCGCCCATTGACGTCAATAATGACGTATGTTCCCATAGTAACGCCAATAGGGACTTTCCATTGACGTC
AATGGGTGGAGTATTTACGGTAAACTGCCCACTTGGCAGTACATCAAGTGTATCATATGCCAAGTACGCC
CCCTATTGACGTCAATGACGGTAAATGGCCCGCCTGGCATTATGCCCAGTACATGACCTTATGGGACTTT
CCTACTTGGCAGTACATCTACGTATTAGTCATCGCTATTACCATGGTCGAGGTGAGCCCCACGTTCTGCT
TCACTCTCCCCATCTCCCCCCCCCTCCCCACCCCCAATTTTGTATTTATTTATTTTTTAATTATTTTGTG
CAGCGATGGGGGCGGGGGGGGGGGGNNSGSGCGCCRGGCGGGGSGGGGSGGGGSGRGGGGSGGGGSGGGG
SGRGGCGGAGAGGTGCGGCGGCAGCCAATCAGAGCGGCGCGCTCCGAAAGTTTCCTTTTATGGCGAGGCG
GCGGCGGCGGCGGCCCTATAAAAAGCGAAGCGCGCGGCGGGCGGGAGTCGCTGCGCGCTGCCTTCGCCCC
GTGCCCCGCTCCGCCGCCGCCTCGCGCCGCCCGCCCCGGCTCTGACTGACCGCGTTACTCCCACAGGTGA
GCGGGCGGGACGGCCCTTCTCCTCCGGGCTGTAATTAGCGCTTGGTTTAATGACGGCTTGTTTCTTTTCT
GTGGCTGCGTGAAAGCCTTGAGGGGCTCCGGGAGGGCCCTTTGTGCGGGGGGAGCGGCTCGGGGGGTGCG
TGCGTGTGTGTGTGCGTGGGGAGCGCCGCGTGCGGCTCCGCGCTGCCCGGCGGCTGTGAGCGCTGCGGGC
GCGGCGCGGGGCTTTGTGCGCTCCGCAGTGTGCGCGAGGGGAGCGCGGCCGGGGGCGGTGCCCCGCGGTG
CGGGGGGGGCTGCGAGGGGAACAAAGGCTGCGTGCGGGGTGTGTGCGTGGGGGGGTGAGCAGGGGGTGTG
GGCGCGTCGGTCGGGCTGCAACCCCCCCTGCACCCCCCTCCCCGAGTTGCTGAGCACGGCCCGGCTTCGG
GTGCGGGGCTCCGTACGGGGCGTGGCGCGGGGCTCGCCGTGCCGGGCGGGGGGTGGCGGCAGGTGGGGGT
GCCGGGCGGGGCGGGGCCGCCTCGGGCCGGGGRGGGCTCGGGGGAGGGGCGCGGCGGCCCCCGGAGCGCC
GGCGGCTGTCGAGGCGCGGCGAGCCGCAGCCATTGCCTTTTATGGTAATCGTGCGAGAGGGCGCAGGGAC
TTCCTTTGTCCCAAATCTGTGCGGAGCCGAAATCTGGGAGGCGCCGCCGCACCCCCTCTAGCGGGCGCGG
GGCGAAGCGGTGCGGCGCCGGCAGGAAGGAAATGGGCGGGGAGGGCCTTCGTGCGTCGCCGCGCCGCCGT
CCCCTTCTCCCTCTCCAGCCTCGGGGCTGTCCGCGGGGGGACGGCTGCCTTCGGGGGGGACGGGGCAGGG
CGGGGTTCGGCTTCTGGCGTGTGACCGGCGGCTCTAGAGCCTCTGCTAACCATGTTCATGCCTTCTTCTT
TTTCCTACAGCTCCTGGGCAACGTGCTGGTTATTGTGCTGTCTCATCATTTTGGCAAAGAATTGATTTGA
TACCGCGGGCCCGGGATCAGCTTGGTACCGCCACCATGGTGAGCAAGGGCGAGGAGCTGTTCACCGGGGT
GGTGCCCATCCTGGTCGAGCTGGACGGCGACGTAAACGGCCACAAGTTCAGCGTGTCCGGCGAGGGCGAG
GGCGATGCCACCTACGGCAAGCTGACCCTGAAGTTCATCTGCACCACCGGCAAGCTGCCCGTGCCCTGGC
CCACCCTCGTGACCACCCTGACCTACGGCGTGCAGTGCTTCAGCCGCTACCCCGACCACATGAAGCAGCA
CGACTTCTTCAAGTCCGCCATGCCCGAAGGCTACGTCCAGGAGCGCACCATCTTCTTCAAGGACGACGGC
AACTACAAGACCCGCGCCGAGGTGAAGTTCGAGGGCGACACCCTGGTGAACCGCATCGAGCTGAAGGGCA
TCGACTTCAAGGAGGACGGCAACATCCTGGGGCACAAGCTGGAGTACAACTACAACAGCCACAACGTCTA
TATCATGGCCGACAAGCAGAAGAACGGCATCAAGGTGAACTTCAAGATCCGCCACAACATCGAGGACGGC
AGCGTGCAGCTCGCCGACCACTACCAGCAGAACACCCCCATCGGCGACGGCCCCGTGCTGCTGCCCGACA
ACCACTACCTGAGCACCCAGTCCGCCCTGAGCAAAGACCCCAACGAGAAGCGCGATCACATGGTCCTGCT
GGAGTTCGTGACCGCCGCCGGGATCACTCTCGGCATGGACGAGCTGTACAAGGACATCTCCGGGGGGATG
GTCTTCACACTCGAAGATTTCGTTGGGGACTGGCGACAGACAGCCGGCTACAACCTGGACCAAGTCCTTG
AACAGGGAGGTGTGTCCAGTTTGTTTCAGAATCTCGGGGTGTCCGTAACTCCGATCCAAAGGATTGTCCT
GAGCGGTGAAAATGGGCTGAAGATCGACATCCATGTCATCATCCCGTATGAAGGTCTGAGCGGCGACCAA
ATGGGCCAGATCGAAAAAATTTTTAAGGTGGTGTACCCTGTGGATGATCATCACTTTAAGGTGATCCTGC
ACTATGGCACACTGGTAATCGACGGGGTTACGCCGAACATGATCGACTATTTCGGACGGCCGTATGAAGG
CATCGCCGTGTTCGACGGCAAAAAGATCACTGTAACAGGGACCCTGATTATGCATGACCAACTGACAGAA
GAGCAGATTGCAGAGTTCAAAGAAGCCTTCTCATTATTCGACAAGGATGGGGACGGCACCATCACCACAA
AGGAACTTGGCACCGTTATGAGGTCGCTTGGACAAAACCCAACGGAAGCAGAATTGCAGGATATGATCAA
TGAAGTCGATGCTGATGGCAATGGAACGATTTACTTTCCTGAATTTCTTACTATGATGGCTAGAAAAATG
AAGGACACAGACAGCGAAGAGGAAATCCGAGAAGCATTCCGTGTTTTTGACAAGGATGGGAACGGCTACA
TCAGCGCTGCTCAGTTACGTCACGTCATGACAAACCTCGGGGAGAAGTTAACAGATGAAGAAGTTGATGA
AATGATAAGGGAAGCAGATATCGATGGTGATGGCCAAGTAAACTATGAAGAGTTTGTACAAATGATGACA
GCAAAGGGTGGCGGGTCAAAGAGGCGCTGGAAGAAAAACTTCATTGCCGTCAGCGCTGCCAACCGGTTCA
AGAAGATCTCCAGCTCCGGGGCACTGGAGCTCTGGAACGGCAACAAAATTATCGACGAGCGCCTGATCAA
CCCCGACGGCTCCCTGCTGTTCCGAGTAACCATCAACGGAGTGACCGGCTGGCGGCTGTGCGAACGCATT
CTGGCGTAATGAATTCTGCAGATATCCAGCACAGTGGCGGCCGCTCGAGGTCACCCATTCGAACAAAAAC
TCATCTCAGAAGAGGATCTGAATATGCATACCGGTCATCATCACCATCACCATTGAGTTTAAACCCGCTG
ATCAGCCTCGACTGTGCCTTCTAGTTGCCAGCCATCTGTTGTTTGCCCCTCCCCCGTGCCTTCCTTGACC
CTGGAAGGTGCCACTCCCACTGTCCTTTCCTAATAAAATGAGGAAATTGCATCGCATTGTCTGAGTAGGT
GTCATTCTATTCTGGGGGGTGGGGTGGGGCAGGACAGCAAGGGGGAGGATTGGGAAGACAATAGCAGGCA
TGCTGGGGATGCGGTGGGCTCTATGGCTTCTGAGGCGGAAAGAACCAGCTGGGGCTCTAGGGGGTATCCC
C
[124 nt withheld, positions 3992-4115]
C
[91 nt withheld, positions 4117-4207]
A
[49 nt withheld, positions 4209-4257]
CCTTTGACGTTGGAGTCCACGTTCTTT
[37 nt withheld, positions 4285-4321]
ACCCTATCTCGGTCTATTCTTTTGATTTATAAGGGATTTTGCCGATTTCGGCCTATTGGTTAAAAAATGA
GCTGATTTAACAAAAATTTAACGCGAATTAATTCTGTGGAATGTGTGTCAGTTAGGGTGTGGAAAGTCCC
CAGGCTCCCCAGCAGGCAGAAGTATGCAAAGCATGCATCTCAATTAGTCAGCAACCAGGTGTGGAAAGTC
CCCAGGCTCCCCAGCAGGCAGAAGTATGCAAAGCATGCATCTCAATTAGTCAGCAACCATAGTCCCGCCC
CTAACTCCGCCCATCCCGCCCCTAACTCCGCCCAGTTCCGCCCATTCTCCGCCCCATGGCTGACTAATTT
TTTTTATTTATGCAGAGGCCGAGGCCGCCTCTGCCTCTGAGCTATTCCAGAAGTAGTGAGGAGGCTTTTT
TGGAGGCCTAGGCTTTTGCAAAAAGCTCCCGGGAGCTTGTATATCCATTTTCGGATCTGATCAAGAGACA
GGATGAGGATCGTTTCGCATGATTGAACAAGATGGATTGCACGCAGGTTCTCCGGCCGCTTGGGTGGAGA
GGCTATTCGGCTATGACTGGGCACAACAGACAATCGGCTGCTCTGATGCCGCCGTGTTCCGGCTGTCAGC
GCAGGGGCGCCCGGTTCTTTTTGTCAAGACCGACCTGTCCGGTGCCCTGAATGAACTGCAGGACGAGGCA
GCGCGGCTATCGTGGCTGGCCACGACGGGCGTTCCTTGCGCAGCTGTGCTCGACGTTGTCACTGAAGCGG
GAAGGGACTGGCTGCTATTGGGCGAAGTGCCGGGGCAGGATCTCCTGTCATCTCACCTTGCTCCTGCCGA
GAAAGTATCCATCATGGCTGATGCAATGCGGCGGCTGCATACGCTTGATCCGGCTACCTGCCCATTCGAC
CACCAAGCGAAACATCGCATCGAGCGAGCACGTACTCGGATGGAAGCCGGTCTTGTCGATCAGGATGATC
TGGACGAAGAGCATCAGGGGCTCGCGCCAGCCGAACTGTTCGCCAGGCTCAAGGCGCGCATGCCCGACGG
CGAGGATCTCGTCGTGACCCATGGCGATGCCTGCTTGCCGAATATCATGGTGGAAAATGGCCGCTTTTCT
GGATTCATCGACTGTGGCCGGCTGGGTGTGGCGGACCGCTATCAGGACATAGCGTTGGCTACCCGTGATA
TTGCTGAAGAGCTTGGCGGCGAATGGGCTGACCGCTTCCTCGTGCTTTACGGTATCGCCGCTCCCGATTC
GCAGCGCATCGCCTTCTATCGCCTTCTTGACGAGTTCTTCTGAGCGGGACTCTGGGGTTCGCGAAATGAC
CGACCAAGCGACGCCCAACCTGCCATCACGAGATTTCGATTCCACCGCCGCCTTCTATGAAAGGTTGGGC
TTCGGAATCGTTTTCCGGGACGCCGGCTGGATGATCCTCCAGCGCGGGGATCTCATGCTGGAGTTCTTCG
CCCACCCCAACTTGTTTATTGCAGCTTATAATGGTTACAAATAAAGCAATAGCATCACAAATTTCACAAA
TAAAGCATTTTTTTCACTGCATTCTAGTTGTGGTTTGTCCAAACTCATCAATGTATCTTATCATGTCTGT
ATACCGTCGACCTCTAGCTAGAGCTTGGCGTAATCATGGTCATAGCTGTTTCCTGTGTGAAATTGTTATC
CGCTCACAATTCCACACAACATACGAGCCGGAAGCATAAAGTGTAAAGCCTGGGGTGCCTAATGAGTGAG
CTAACTCACATTAATTGCGTTGCGCTCACTGCCCGCTTTCCAGTCGGGAAACCTGTCGTGCCAGCTGCAT
TAATGAATCGGCCAACGCGCGGGGAGAGGCGGTTTGCGTATTGGGCGCTCTTCCGCTTCCTCGCTCACTG
ACTCGCTGCGCTCGGTCGTTCGGCTGCGGCGAGCGGTATCAGCTCACTCAAAGGCGGTAATACGGTTATC
CACAGAATCAGGGGATAACGCAGGAAAGAACATGTGAGCAAAAGGCCAGCAAAAGGCCAGGAACCGTAAA
AAGGCCGCGTTGCTGGCGTTTTTCCATAGGCTCCGCCCCCCTGACGAGCATCACAAAAATCGACGCTCAA
GTCAGAGGTGGCGAAACCCGACAGGACTATAAAGATACCAGGCGTTTCCCCCTGGAAGCTCCCTCGTGCG
CTCTCCTGTTCCGACCCTGCCGCTTACCGGATACCTGTCCGCCTTTCTCCCTTCGGGAAGCGTGGCGCTT
TCTCATAGCTCACGCTGTAGGTATCTCAGTTCGGTGTAGGTCGTTCGCTCCAAGCTGGGCTGTGTGCACG
AACCCCCCGTTCAGCCCGACCGCTGCGCCTTATCCGGTAACTATCGTCTTGAGTCCAACCCGGTAAGACA
CGACTTATCGCCACTGGCAGCAGCCACTGGTAACAGGATTAGCAGAGCGAGGTATGTAGGCGGTGCTACA
GAGTTCTTGAAGTGGTGGCCTAACTACGGCTACACTAGAAGAACAGTATTTGGTATCTGCGCTCTGCTGA
AGCCAGTTACCTTCGGAAAAAGAGTTGGTAGCTCTTGATCCGGCAAACAAACCACCGCTGGTAGCGGTGG
TTTTTTTGTTTGCAAGCAGCAGATTACGCGCAGAAAAAAAGGATCTCAAGAAGATCCTTTGATCTTTTCT
ACGGGGTCTGACGCTCAGTGGAACGAAAACTCACGTTAAGGGATTTTGGTCATGAGATTATCAAAAAGGA
TCTTCACCTAGATCCTTTTAAATTAAAAATGAAGTTTTAAATCAATCTAAAGTATATATGAGTAAACTTG
GTCTGACAGTTACCAATGCTTAATCAGTGAGGCACCTATCTCAGCGATCTGTCTATTTCGTTCATCCATA
GTTGCCTGACTCCCCGTCGTGTAGATAACTACGATACGGGAGGGCTTACCATCTGGCCCCAGTGCTGCAA
TGATACCGCGAGACCCACGCTCACCGGCTCCAGATTTATCAGCAATAAACCAGCCAGCCGGAAGGGCCGA
GCGCAGAAGTGGTCCTGCAACTTTATCCGCCTCCATCCAGTCTATTAATTGTTGCCGGGAAGCTAGAGTA
AGTAGTTCGCCAGTTAATAGTTTGCGCAACGTTGTTGCCATTGCTACAGGCATCGTGGTGTCACGCTCGT
CGTTTGGTATGGCTTCATTCAGCTCCGGTTCCCAACGATCAAGGCGAGTTACATGATCCCCCATGTTGTG
CAAAAAAGCGGTTAGCTCCTTCGGTCCTCCGATCGTTGTCAGAAGTAAGTTGGCCGCAGTGTTATCACTC
ATGGTTATGGCAGCACTGCATAATTCTCTTACTGTCATGCCATCCGTAAGATGCTTTTCTGTGACTGGTG
AGTACTCAACCAAGTCATTCTGAGAATAGTGTATGCGGCGACCGAGTTGCTCTTGCCCGGCGTCAATACG
GGATAATACCGCGCCACATAGCAGAACTTTAAAAGTGCTCATCATTGGAAAACGTTCTTCGGGGCGAAAA
CTCTCAAGGATCTTACCGCTGTTGAGATCCAGTTCGATGTAACCCACTCGTGCACCCAACTGATCTTCAG
CATCTTTTACTTTCACCAGCGTTTCTGGGTGAGCAAAAACAGGAAGGCAAAATGCCGCAAAAAAGGGAAT
AAGGGCGACACGGAAATGTTGAATACTCATACTCTTCCTTTTTCAATATTATTGAAGCATTTATCAGGGT
TATTGTCTCATGAGCGGATACATATTTGAATGTATTTAGAAAAATAAACAAATAGGGGTTCCGCGCACAT
TTCCCCGAAAAGTGCCACCTGACGTC
